Addgene plasmid #44478: pCFJ1258
Depositing lab: Erik Jorgensen. Depositing organization: University of Utah. Publication: Random and targeted transgene insertion in Caenorhabditis elegans using a modified Mos1 transposon. Frokjaer-Jensen C, Davis MW, Sarov M, Taylor J, Flibotte S, LaBella M, Pozniakovsky A, Moerman DG, Jorgensen EM. Nat Methods. 2014 May;11(5):529-34. doi: 10.1038/nmeth.2889. Epub 2014 Mar 16. PubMed 24820376.
Backbone
  Vector backbone: pDESTR4-R3
  Backbone manufacturer: Invitrogen
  Backbone size w/o insert (bp): 4070
  Vector type: Gateway Destination vector
Growth in bacteria
  Bacterial resistance: Chloramphenicol and Ampicillin, 25 & 100 μg/mL
  Growth temperature: 37°C
  Growth strain: DB3.1
  Copy number: High Copy
Gene/Insert
  Gene/Insert name: Minimal Mos1, [4-3] Gateway
  Species: D. melanogaster (fly)
  Insert size (bp): 665
  Cloning method: Gateway Cloning
  Sequencing primers: 5′ M13rev; 3′ M13-fwd20
Terms and licenses: Academic/Nonprofit Terms; Industry Terms: Not Available to Industry
How to cite: pCFJ1258 was a gift from Erik Jorgensen (Addgene plasmid # 44478 ; http://n2t.net/addgene:44478 ; RRID:Addgene_44478)
