[The description below was written by a language model from this plasmid's Addgene catalogue record and pLannotate feature annotations shown in this document.]
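Description:
pCFJ1258 is a three-fragment (MultiSite) Gateway destination vector built on the Invitrogen pDESTR4-R3 backbone, in which the Gateway cassette has been placed inside a minimal Mos1 transposon. The plasmid is about 4.7 kb, replicates from a high-copy ColE1/pUC-type origin and carries an ampicillin resistance gene (bla with its own promoter) in the backbone. The Gateway cassette itself contains a chloramphenicol acetyltransferase gene and the ccdB gyrase toxin (with a ccdA fragment upstream), bounded by attR recombination sites. The annotation labels these attR3 and attR1 with an overlapping attB4 core, consistent with the attR4/attR3 arrangement implied by the backbone name and the "[4-3]" designation. Because ccdB is lethal to standard E. coli, the empty vector is maintained in the ccdB-tolerant strain DB3.1 under dual chloramphenicol and ampicillin selection.

The roughly 665 bp insert comprises the Mos1 transposon ends. The feature table shows two short fragments matching the mariner Mos1 transposase coding region on either side of the Gateway cassette, so only truncated terminal portions of the element remain, presumably including the terminal inverted repeats recognised by the transposase. No intact transposase gene is annotated, so transposase would have to be supplied in trans. An LR reaction with compatible entry clones, typically promoter, gene and 3′ UTR modules, replaces the CmR–ccdB cassette and yields a transgene flanked by Mos1 ends. According to the associated publication, the modified Mos1 transposon is used for random and targeted transgene insertion in Caenorhabditis elegans. The catalogue lists the insert species as D. melanogaster, whereas the transposase annotation matches a Drosophila mauritiana protein entry. The record lists no worm selection marker or reporter.
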