Features (pLannotate 1.2.2; 17 found; start..end, strand, type, name):
    112..327     -  CDS            mariner\T (fragment): MOS1T_DROMA - Experimental evidence at protein level: Swiss-Prot protein existence level 1. Mediates transposition of transposon Mos1 by a 'cut and paste' mechanism. Transposases are sequence-specific nucleases and strand transferases that catalyze transposition through an ordered series of events: sequence-specific binding of transposase to the terminal inverted repeats (IR) present at each end of the transposon, pairing of the transposon IRs in a paired-end complex (PEC), cleavage of one or both DNA strands at each transposon end, capture of target DNA, and strand transfer to insert the tran
    378..399     -  CDS            lacZα (fragment): LacZα fragment of β-galactosidase; lacZ fragment
    403..526     +  protein_bind   attR3: mutant version of attR; recombination site for the Gateway® LR reaction LR Clonase™
    551..581     +  promoter       lac UV5 promoter: E. coli lac promoter with an "up" mutation
    605..634     +  promoter       cat promoter (fragment): promoter of the E. coli cat gene encoding chloramphenicol acetyltransferase
    635..1294    +  CDS            CmR: chloramphenicol acetyltransferase; cat; confers resistance to chloramphenicol
   1473..1631    +  CDS            ccdA (fragment): CCDA_ECO57 - Also known as H, letA. Experimental evidence at protein level: Swiss-Prot protein existence level 1. Antitoxin component of a type II toxin-antitoxin (TA) system which inhibits the post-segregational killing (PSK) of plasmid-free cells, also referred to as a plasmid addiction system. Binds to and blocks the activity of CcdB; will also remove bound CcdB protein from the CcdB-GyrA complex by forming a CcdA-CcdB complex, a process termed rejuvenation. Functions as a transcriptional corepressor for the ccdAB operon, repression also requires CcdB (By similarity). From Escherichia coli
   1636..1941    +  CDS            ccdB: CcdB, a bacterial toxin that poisons DNA gyrase; ccdB; Plasmids containing the ccdB gene cannot be propagated in standard E. coli strains.
   1982..2101    -  protein_bind   attR1: mutant version of attR; recombination site for the Gateway® LR reaction LR Clonase™
   2085..2105    -  protein_bind   attB4: mutant version of attB; core recombination site for the Gateway® BP reaction BP Clonase™
   2138..2227    -  CDS            mariner\T (fragment): MOS1T_DROMA - Experimental evidence at protein level: Swiss-Prot protein existence level 1. Mediates transposition of transposon Mos1 by a 'cut and paste' mechanism. Transposases are sequence-specific nucleases and strand transferases that catalyze transposition through an ordered series of events: sequence-specific binding of transposase to the terminal inverted repeats (IR) present at each end of the transposon, pairing of the transposon IRs in a paired-end complex (PEC), cleavage of one or both DNA strands at each transposon end, capture of target DNA, and strand transfer to insert the tran
   2550..3138    -  rep_origin     ori: high-copy-number ColE1/pMB1/pBR322/pUC origin of replication
   3309..4169    -  CDS            AmpR: β-lactamase; bla; confers resistance to ampicillin, carbenicillin, and related antibiotics
   4170..4274    -  promoter       AmpR promoter: bla
   4369..4404    +  CDS            rop (fragment): Rop protein, which maintains plasmids at low copy number; rop
   4506..4605    +  misc_feature   bom (fragment): basis of mobility region from pBR322
   4611..4728    -  CDS            lacZα (fragment): LacZα fragment of β-galactosidase; lacZ fragment
>Addgene plasmid #44478 | pCFJ1258 | depositor full sequence | sequence record 60709 | pCFJ1258 sequence 4728 bps
GGGTACCAGAGCTCACCTAGGTATCTAGATATCAGGTGTACAAGTATGAAATGTCGTTTTTTTTAAATCA
AAAAACACGTTAAATTTTGTGGAAAAAGAAAAAATCATTTATTCAAAGTATTTGCCGTCGCTAGCTACAC
ATTTTTCCCATCTCTCGGGCAATTTGTGGATTCCACGCCAGTAGAACTCATCGTCTTTTGCGGCGAACCA
TTCATCGAGCCATTTTTTCACACTTTCGTAAGAATCGAAGCGCTGCTCAGCGAGTGCGTGTCCCATCGAA
GCGAATAGGTGGTAATCGGATGGGGCCAGGTCTGGTGAGTAAGCCGCAGATCCGGCACCCTTTGTTATCA
GAAACCCTGTAATAGAAGGGCGTGCCATGTAAAACGACGGCCAGTGAATTATCAACTATGTATAATAAAG
TTGAACGAGAAACGTAAAATGATATAAATATCAATATATTAAATTAGATTTTGCATAAAAAACAGACTAC
ATAATACTGTAAAACACAACATATCCAGTCACTATGGCGGCCGCATTAGGCACCCCAGGCTTTACACTTT
ATGCTTCCGGCTCGTATAATGTGTGGATTTTGAGTTAGGATCCGTCGAGATTTTCAGGAGCTAAGGAAGC
TAAAATGGAGAAAAAAATCACTGGATATACCACCGTTGATATATCCCAATGGCATCGTAAAGAACATTTT
GAGGCATTTCAGTCAGTTGCTCAATGTACCTATAACCAGACCGTTCAGCTGGATATTACGGCCTTTTTAA
AGACCGTAAAGAAAAATAAGCACAAGTTTTATCCGGCCTTTATTCACATTCTTGCCCGCCTGATGAATGC
TCATCCGGAATTCCGTATGGCAATGAAAGACGGTGAGCTGGTGATATGGGATAGTGTTCACCCTTGTTAC
ACCGTTTTCCATGAGCAAACTGAAACGTTTTCATCGCTCTGGAGTGAATACCACGACGATTTCCGGCAGT
TTCTACACATATATTCGCAAGATGTGGCGTGTTACGGTGAAAACCTGGCCTATTTCCCTAAAGGGTTTAT
TGAGAATATGTTTTTCGTCTCAGCCAATCCCTGGGTGAGTTTCACCAGTTTTGATTTAAACGTGGCCAAT
ATGGACAACTTCTTCGCCCCCGTTTTCACCATGGGCAAATATTATACGCAAGGCGACAAGGTGCTGATGC
CGCTGGCGATTCAGGTTCATCATGCCGTTTGTGATGGCTTCCATGTCGGCAGAATGCTTAATGAATTACA
ACAGTACTGCGATGAGTGGCAGGGCGGGGCGTAATCTAGAGGATCCGGCTTACTAAAAGCCAGATAACAG
TATGCGTATTTGCGCGCTGATTTTTGCGGTATAAGAATATATACTGATATGTATACCCGAAGTATGTCAA
AAAGAGGTATGCTATGAAGCAGCGTATTACAGTGACAGTTGACAGCGACAGCTATCAGTTGCTCAAGGCA
TATATGATGTCAATATCTCCGGTTCGGTAAGCACAACCATGCAGAATGAAGCCCGTCGTCTGCGTGCCGA
ACGCTGGAAAGCGGAAAATCAGGAAGGGATGGCTGAGGTCGCCCGGTTTATTGAAATGAACGGCTCTTTT
GCCGACGAGAACAGGGGCTGGTGAAATGCAGTTTAAGGTTTACACCTATAAAAGAGAGAGCCGTTATCGT
CTGTTTGTGGATGTACAGAGTGATATTATTGACACGCCCGGGCGACGGATGGTGATCCCCCTGGCCAGTG
CACGTCTGCTGTCAGATAAAGTCCCCCGTGAACTTTACCCGGTGGTGCATATCGGGGATGAAAGCTGGCG
CATGATGACCACCGATATGGCCAGTGTGCCGGTCTCCGTTATCGGGGAAGAAGTGGCTGATCTCAGCCAC
CGCGAAAATGACATCAAAAACGCCATTAACCTGATGTTCTGGGGAATATAAATGTCAGGCTCCCTTATAC
ACAGCCAGTCTGCAGGTCGACCATAGTGACTGGATATGTTGTGTTTTACAGTATTATGTAGTCTGTTTTT
TATGCAAAATCTAATTTAATATATTGATATTTATATCATTTTACGTTTCTCGTTCAACTTTTCTATACAA
AGTTGATAGCTTGGCGTAATCATGGTCATAGCTGTTTCCTGGATCCGGCCGCAGCTGTTTTCTTCAAATG
AAAACAGAAAATTAATACTGTCCGCGTTTGCTCTTTATTCGGCACGAAACTCGACATGTTGACTGCACTG
AGAGTAAACAATTATGACGCTCAATTCGCGCCAAACTATGGTGGTTCGACAGTCAAGGTTGACACTTCAC
AAGGTCAAAGTTTTATGACAATCGATAAATATTTACGTTTGCGAGACATCTATATGTTCGAAACGACATT
TCATACTTGTACACCTGATAGAATTCCTCGAGACGTACGGTGCGGTATCAGCTCACTCAAAGGCGGTAAT
ACGGTTATCCACAGAATCAGGGGATAACGCAGGAAAGAACATGTGAGCAAAAGGCCAGCAAAAGACCAGG
AACCGTAAAAAGGCCGCGTTGCTGGCGTTTTTCCATAGGCTCCGCCCCCCTGACGAGCATCACAAAAATC
GACGCTCAAGTCAGAGGTGGCGAAACCCGACAGGACTATAAAGATACCAGGCGTTTCCCCCTGGAAGCTC
CCTCGTGCGCTCTCCTGTTCCGACCCTGCCGCTTACCGGATACCTGTCCGCCTTTCTCCCTTCGGGAAGC
GTGGCGCTTTCTCATAGCTCACGCTGTAGGTATCTCAGTTCGGTGTAGGTCGTTCGCTCCAAGCTGGGCT
GTGTGCACGAACCCCCCGTTCAGCCCGACCGCTGCGCCTTATCCGGTAACTATCGTCTTGAGTCCAACCC
GGTAAGACACGACTTATCGCCACTGGCAGCAGCCACTGGTAACAGGATTAGCAGAGCGAGGTATGTAGGC
GGTGCTACAGAGTTCTTGAAGTGGTGGCCTAACTACGGCTACACTAGAAGGACAGTATTTGGTATCTGCG
CTCTGCTGAAGCCAGTTACCTTCGGAAAAAGAGTTGGTAGCTCTTGATCCGGCAAACAAACCACCGCTGG
TAGCGGTGGTTTTTTTGTTTGCAAGCAGCAGATTACGCGCAGAAAAAAAGGATCTCAAGAAGATCCTTTG
ATCTTTTCTACGGGGTCTGACGCTCAGTGGAACGAAAACTCACGTTAAGGGATTTTGGTCATGAGATTAT
CAAAAAGGATCTTCACCTAGATCCTTTTAAATTAAAAATGAAGTTTTAAATCAATCTAAAGTATATATGA
GTAAACTTGGTCTGACAGTTACCAATGCTTAATCAGTGAGGCACCTATCTCAGCGATCTGTCTATTTCGT
TCATCCATAGTTGCCTGACTCCCCGTCGTGTAGATAACTACGATACGGGAGGGCTTACCATCTGGCCCCA
GTGCTGCAATGATACCGCGAGACCCACGCTCACCGGCTCCAGATTTATCAGCAATAAACCAGCCAGCCGG
AAGGGCCGAGCGCAGAAGTGGTCCTGCAACTTTATCCGCCTCCATCCAGTCTATTAATTGTTGCCGGGAA
GCTAGAGTAAGTAGTTCGCCAGTTAATAGTTTGCGCAACGTTGTTGCCATTGCTACAGGCATCGTGGTGT
CACGCTCGTCGTTTGGTATGGCTTCATTCAGCTCCGGTTCCCAACGATCAAGGCGAGTTACATGATCCCC
CATGTTGTGCAAAAAAGCGGTTAGCTCCTTCGGTCCTCCGATCGTTGTCAGAAGTAAGTTGGCCGCAGTG
TTATCACTCATGGTTATGGCAGCACTGCATAATTCTCTTACTGTCATGCCATCCGTAAGATGCTTTTCTG
TGACTGGTGAGTACTCAACCAAGTCATTCTGAGAATAGTGTATGCGGCGACCGAGTTGCTCTTGCCCGGC
GTCAATACGGGATAATACCGCGCCACATAGCAGAACTTTAAAAGTGCTCATCATTGGAAAACGTTCTTCG
GGGCGAAAACTCTCAAGGATCTTACCGCTGTTGAGATCCAGTTCGATGTAACCCACTCGTGCACCCAACT
GATCTTCAGCATCTTTTACTTTCACCAGCGTTTCTGGGTGAGCAAAAACAGGAAGGCAAAATGCCGCAAA
AAAGGGAATAAGGGCGACACGGAAATGTTGAATACTCATACTCTTCCTTTTTCAATATTATTGAAGCATT
TATCAGGGTTATTGTCTCATGAGCGGATACATATTTGAATGTATTTAGAAAAATAAACAAATAGGGGTTC
CGCGCACATTTCCCCGAAAAGTGCCACCTGACGTCTAAGAAACCATTATTATCATGACATTAACCTATAA
AAATAGGCGTATCACGAGGCCCTTTCGTCTCGCGCGTTTCGGTGATGACGGTGAAAACCTCTGACACATG
CAGCTCCCGGAGACGGTCACAGCTTGTCTGTAAGCGGATGCCGGGAGCAGACAAGCCCGTCAGGGCGCGT
CAGCGGGTGTTGGCGGGTGTCGGGGCTGGCTTAACTATGCGGCATCAGAGCAGATTGTACTGAGAGTGCA
CCATATGCGGTGTGAAATACCGCACAGATGCGTAAGGAGAAAATACCGCATCAGGCGCCATTCGCCATTC
AGGCTGCGCAACTGTTGGGAAGGGCGATCGGTGCGGGCCTCTTCGCTATTACGCCAGCTGGCGAAAGGGG
GATGTGCTGCAAGGCGATTAAGTTGGGTAACGCCAGGG
