>Addgene plasmid #44478 | pCFJ1258 | addgene partial sequence | sequence record 63152 | CAT-R 5'-GCAACTGACTGAAATGCCTC-3'
ATCAACGGTGGTATATCCAGTGATTTTTTTCTCCATTTTAGCTTCCTTAGCTCCTGAAAATCTCGACGGA
TCCTAACTCAAAATCCACACATTATACGAGCCGGAAGCATAAAGTGTAAAGCCTGGGGTGCCTAATGCGG
CCGCCATAGTGACTGGATATGTTGTGTTTTACAGTATTATGTAGTCTGTTTTTTATGCAAAATCTAATTT
AATATATTGATATTTATATCATTTTACGTTTCTCGTTCAACTTTATTATACATAGTTGATAATTCACTGG
CCGTCGTTTTACATGGCACGCCCTTCTATTACAGGGTTTCTGATAACAAAGGGTGCCGGATCTGCGGCTT
ACTCACCAGACCTGGCCCCATCCGATTACCACCTATTCGCTTCGATGGGACACGCACTCGCTGAGCAGCG
CTTCGATTCTTACGAAAGTGTGAAAAAATGGCTCGATGAATGGTTCGCCGCAAAAGACGATGAGTTCTAC
TGGCGTGGAATCCACAAATTGCCCGAGAGATGGGAAAAATGTGTAGCTAGCGACGGCAAATACTTTGAAT
AAATGATTTTTTCTTTTTCCACAAAATTTAACGTGTTTTTTGATTTAAAAAAAACGACATTTCATACTTG
TACACCTGATATCTAGATACCTAGGTGAGCTCTGGTACCCCCCTGGCGTTACCCAACTTAATCGCCTTGC
AGCACATCCCCCTTTCGCCAGCTGGCGTAATAGCGAAGAGGCCCGCACCGATCGCCCTTCCCAACAGTTG
CGCAGCCTGAATGGCGAATGGCGCCTGATGCGGTATTTTCTCCTTACGCATCTGTGCGGTATTTCACACC
GCATATGGTGCACTCTCA
